>Addgene plasmid #215590 | pGAL4-DBD-HOXB1-AroLITE_A | addgene full sequence | sequence record 426933 | Addgene NGS Result
GACATTGATTATTGACTAGTTATTAATAGTAATCAATTACGGGGTCATTAGTTCATAGCCCATATATGGA
GTTCCGCGTTACATAACTTACGGTAAATGGCCCGCCTGGCTGACCGCCCAACGACCCCCGCCCATTGACG
TCAATAATGACGTATGTTCCCATAGTAACGCCAATAGGGACTTTCCATTGACGTCAATGGGTGGAGTATT
TACGGTAAACTGCCCACTTGGCAGTACATCAAGTGTATCATATGCCAAGTACGCCCCCTATTGACGTCAA
TGACGGTAAATGGCCCGCCTGGCATTATGCCCAGTACATGACCTTATGGGACTTTCCTACTTGGCAGTAC
ATCTACGTATTAGTCATCGCTATTACCATGGTGATGCGGTTTTGGCAGTACATCAATGGGCGTGGATAGC
GGTTTGACTCACGGGGATTTCCAAGTCTCCACCCCATTGACGTCAATGGGAGTTTGTTTTGGCACCAAAA
TCAACGGGACTTTCCAAAATGTCGTAACAACTCCGCCCCATTGACGCAAATGGGCGGTAGGCGTGTACGG
TGGGAGGTCTATATAAGCAGAGCTCTCTGGCTAACTAGAGAACCCACTGCTTACTGGCTTATCGAAATTA
ATACGACTCACTATAGGGAGACCCAAGCTTGGTACCGAGCTCGGATCCACTAGTAACGGCCGCCAGTGTG
CTGGAATTCATGAAGCTACTGTCTTCTATCGAACAAGCATGCGATATTTGCCGACTTAAAAAGCTCAAGT
GCTCCAAAGAAAAACCGAAGTGCGCCAAGTGTCTGAAGAACAACTGGGAGTGTCGCTACTCTCCCAAAAC
CAAAAGGTCTCCGCTGACTAGGGCACATCTGACAGAAGTGGAATCAAGGCTAGAAAGACTGGAACAGCTA
TTTCTACTGATTTTTCCTCGAGAAGACCTTGACATGATTTTGAAAATGGATTCTTTACAGGATATAAAAG
CATTGTTAACAGGATTATTTGTACAAGATAATGTGAATAAAGATGCCGTCACAGATAGATTGGCTTCAGT
GGAGACTGATATGCCTCTAACATTGAGACAGCATAGAATAAGTGCGACATCATCATCGGAAGAGAGTAGT
AACAAAGGTCAAAGACAGTTGACTGTATCGGCGATCATGGATGCAAACAGAATGAATAGCGCACTCGAAG
CTCCGCTGTGCAATAGAGGTCCAAGTGCGGCATCTGCACATTCCGCACCCACATCTGCACCGCCTTCATC
AGCGCAAGCCGTGGATTCCGCGGCCAGCGAAGGACGAGCTGGAGGAGGCCTTAGTTCCCCGGCTGCACAA
CAAAATAGCGGAGCCCCTGCTCAACAACCGCCCAGTACTCTCGGAGTCCCGGCTCCTTCTAGTGCCCCTA
GCGGTGCAGCCCCCGCGGCTTGTTCACCATCAGCTGGACCAAGCCAAGCAGCGCCACTTGGCCAGTCTGA
GGGAGATGGCGGAGCCGCACACCCTTCTTCAGCTGGAGCACAACTGGGCGGACTGAGTGACGGTGCTGGT
GCGGGCGGGGCTGGACCTGGCCCTGCCCCACCTCAACATCCGCCAGCGGGAAATGAACAAACAGCCTCAG
CCGCCCCTGCAGCCGCCGACTTGCTTTCAGAAGATAAAGAGACGCCTTGTCCATCCGAGCCAAATACACC
AACTGCAAGGACGGCAGATGCCATGAAAGTGAAACGCAATCCCCCTAAAACCGCCAAAGTTTCTGAACCT
GGTCTTGTCTAGAGGGCCCTATTCTATAGTGTCACCTAAATGCTAGAGCTCGCTGATCAGCCTCGACTGT
GCCTTCTAGTTGCCAGCCATCTGTTGTTTGCCCCTCCCCCGTGCCTTCCTTGACCCTGGAAGGTGCCACT
CCCACTGTCCTTTCCTAATAAAATGAGGAAATTGCATCGCATTGTCTGAGTAGGTGTCATTCTATTCTGG
GGGGTGGGGTGGGGCAGGACAGCAAGGGGGAGGATTGGGAAGACAATAGCAGGCATGCTGGGGATGCGGT
GGGCTCTATGGCTTCTGAGGCGGAAAGAACCAGCTGGGGCTCTAGGGGGTATCCCC
[124 nt withheld, positions 2087-2210]
C
[91 nt withheld, positions 2212-2302]
A
[49 nt withheld, positions 2304-2352]
CCTTTGACGTTGGAGTCCACGTTCTTT
[37 nt withheld, positions 2380-2416]
ACCCTATCTCGGTCTATTCTTTTGATTTATAAGGGATTTTGCCGATTTCGGCCTATTGGTTAAAAAATGA
GCTGATTTAACAAAAATTTAACGCGAATTAATTCTGTGGAATGTGTGTCAGTTAGGGTGTGGAAAGTCCC
CAGGCTCCCCAGCAGGCAGAAGTATGCAAAGCATGCATCTCAATTAGTCAGCAACCAGGTGTGGAAAGTC
CCCAGGCTCCCCAGCAGGCAGAAGTATGCAAAGCATGCATCTCAATTAGTCAGCAACCATAGTCCCGCCC
CTAACTCCGCCCATCCCGCCCCTAACTCCGCCCAGTTCCGCCCATTCTCCGCCCCATGGCTGACTAATTT
TTTTTATTTATGCAGAGGCCGAGGCCGCCTCTGCCTCTGAGCTATTCCAGAAGTAGTGAGGAGGCTTTTT
TGGAGGCCTAGGCTTTTGCAAAAAGCTCCCGGGAGCTTGTATATCCATTTTCGGATCTGATCAAGAGACA
GGATGAGGATCGTTTCGCATGATTGAACAAGATGGATTGCACGCAGGTTCTCCGGCCGCTTGGGTGGAGA
GGCTATTCGGCTATGACTGGGCACAACAGACAATCGGCTGCTCTGATGCCGCCGTGTTCCGGCTGTCAGC
GCAGGGGCGCCCGGTTCTTTTTGTCAAGACCGACCTGTCCGGTGCCCTGAATGAACTGCAGGACGAGGCA
GCGCGGCTATCGTGGCTGGCCACGACGGGCGTTCCTTGCGCAGCTGTGCTCGACGTTGTCACTGAAGCGG
GAAGGGACTGGCTGCTATTGGGCGAAGTGCCGGGGCAGGATCTCCTGTCATCTCACCTTGCTCCTGCCGA
GAAAGTATCCATCATGGCTGATGCAATGCGGCGGCTGCATACGCTTGATCCGGCTACCTGCCCATTCGAC
CACCAAGCGAAACATCGCATCGAGCGAGCACGTACTCGGATGGAAGCCGGTCTTGTCGATCAGGATGATC
TGGACGAAGAGCATCAGGGGCTCGCGCCAGCCGAACTGTTCGCCAGGCTCAAGGCGCGCATGCCCGACGG
CGAGGATCTCGTCGTGACCCATGGCGATGCCTGCTTGCCGAATATCATGGTGGAAAATGGCCGCTTTTCT
GGATTCATCGACTGTGGCCGGCTGGGTGTGGCGGACCGCTATCAGGACATAGCGTTGGCTACCCGTGATA
TTGCTGAAGAGCTTGGCGGCGAATGGGCTGACCGCTTCCTCGTGCTTTACGGTATCGCCGCTCCCGATTC
GCAGCGCATCGCCTTCTATCGCCTTCTTGACGAGTTCTTCTGAGCGGGACTCTGGGGTTCGAAATGACCG
ACCAAGCGACGCCCAACCTGCCATCACGAGATTTCGATTCCACCGCCGCCTTCTATGAAAGGTTGGGCTT
CGGAATCGTTTTCCGGGACGCCGGCTGGATGATCCTCCAGCGCGGGGATCTCATGCTGGAGTTCTTCGCC
CACCCCAACTTGTTTATTGCAGCTTATAATGGTTACAAATAAAGCAATAGCATCACAAATTTCACAAATA
AAGCATTTTTTTCACTGCATTCTAGTTGTGGTTTGTCCAAACTCATCAATGTATCTTATCATGTCTGTAT
ACCGTCGACCTCTAGCTAGAGCTTGGCGTAATCATGGTCATAGCTGTTTCCTGTGTGAAATTGTTATCCG
CTCACAATTCCACACAACATACGAGCCGGAAGCATAAAGTGTAAAGCCTGGGGTGCCTAATGAGTGAGCT
AACTCACATTAATTGCGTTGCGCTCACTGCCCGCTTTCCAGTCGGGAAACCTGTCGTGCCAGCTGCATTA
ATGAATCGGCCAACGCGCGGGGAGAGGCGGTTTGCGTATTGGGCGCTCTTCCGCTTCCTCGCTCACTGAC
TCGCTGCGCTCGGTCGTTCGGCTGCGGCGAGCGGTATCAGCTCACTCAAAGGCGGTAATACGGTTATCCA
CAGAATCAGGGGATAACGCAGGAAAGAACATGTGAGCAAAAGGCCAGCAAAAGGCCAGGAACCGTAAAAA
GGCCGCGTTGCTGGCGTTTTTCCATAGGCTCCGCCCCCCTGACGAGCATCACAAAAATCGACGCTCAAGT
CAGAGGTGGCGAAACCCGACAGGACTATAAAGATACCAGGCGTTTCCCCCTGGAAGCTCCCTCGTGCGCT
CTCCTGTTCCGACCCTGCCGCTTACCGGATACCTGTCCGCCTTTCTCCCTTCGGGAAGCGTGGCGCTTTC
TCATAGCTCACGCTGTAGGTATCTCAGTTCGGTGTAGGTCGTTCGCTCCAAGCTGGGCTGTGTGCACGAA
CCCCCCGTTCAGCCCGACCGCTGCGCCTTATCCGGTAACTATCGTCTTGAGTCCAACCCGGTAAGACACG
ACTTATCGCCACTGGCAGCAGCCACTGGTAACAGGATTAGCAGAGCGAGGTATGTAGGCGGTGCTACAGA
GTTCTTGAAGTGGTGGCCTAACTACGGCTACACTAGAAGAACAGTATTTGGTATCTGCGCTCTGCTGAAG
CCAGTTACCTTCGGAAAAAGAGTTGGTAGCTCTTGATCCGGCAAACAAACCACCGCTGGTAGCGGTGGTT
TTTTTGTTTGCAAGCAGCAGATTACGCGCAGAAAAAAAGGATCTCAAGAAGATCCTTTGATCTTTTCTAC
GGGGTCTGACGCTCAGTGGAACGAAAACTCACGTTAAGGGATTTTGGTCATGAGATTATCAAAAAGGATC
TTCACCTAGATCCTTTTAAATTAAAAATGAAGTTTTAAATCAATCTAAAGTATATATGAGTAAACTTGGT
CTGACAGTTACCAATGCTTAATCAGTGAGGCACCTATCTCAGCGATCTGTCTATTTCGTTCATCCATAGT
TGCCTGACTTCCCGTCGTGTAGATAACTACGATACGGGAGGGCTTACCATCTGGCCCCAGTGCTGCAATG
ATACCGCGAGACCCACGCTCACCGGCTCCAGATTTATCAGCAATAAACCAGCCAGCCGGAAGGGCCGAGC
GCAGAAGTGGTCCTGCAACTTTATCCGCCTCCATCCAGTCTATTAATTGTTGCCGGGAAGCTAGAGTAAG
TAGTTCGCCAGTTAATAGTTTGCGCAACGTTGTTGCCATTGCTACAGGCATCGTGGTGTCACGCTCGTCG
TTTGGTATGGCTTCATTCAGCTCCGGTTCCCAACGATCAAGGCGAGTTACATGATCCCCCATGTTGTGCA
AAAAAGCGGTTAGCTCCTTCGGTCCTCCGATCGTTGTCAGAAGTAAGTTGGCCGCAGTGTTATCACTCAT
GGTTATGGCAGCACTGCATAATTCTCTTACTGTCATGCCATCCGTAAGATGCTTTTCTGTGACTGGTGAG
TACTCAACCAAGTCATTCTGAGAATAGTGTATGCGGCGACCGAGTTGCTCTTGCCCGGCGTCAATACGGG
ATAATACCGCGCCACATAGCAGAACTTTAAAAGTGCTCATCATTGGAAAACGTTCTTCGGGGCGAAAACT
CTCAAGGATCTTACCGCTGTTGAGATCCAGTTCGATGTAACCCACTCGTGCACCCAACTGATCTTCAGCA
TCTTTTACTTTCACCAGCGTTTCTGGGTGAGCAAAAACAGGAAGGCAAAATGCCGCAAAAAAGGGAATAA
GGGCGACACGGAAATGTTGAATACTCATACTCTTCCTTTTTCAATATTATTGAAGCATTTATCAGGGTTA
TTGTCTCATGAGCGGATACATATTTGAATGTATTTAGAAAAATAAACAAATAGGGGTTCCGCGCACATTT
CCCCGAAAAGTGCCACCTGACGTCGACGGATCGGGAGATCTCCCGATCCCCTATGGTGCACTCTCAGTAC
AATCTGCTCTGATGCCGCATAGTTAAGCCAGTATCTGCTCCCTGCTTGTGTGTTGGAGGTCGCTGAGTAG
TGCGCGAGCAAAATTTAAGCTACAACAAGGCAAGGCTTGACCGACAATTGCATGAAGAATCTGCTTAGGG
TTAGGCGTTTTGCGCTGCTTCGCGATGTACGGGCCAGATATACGCGTT
Features (pLannotate 1.2.2; 22 found; start..end, strand, type, name):
      1..380     +  enhancer       CMV enhancer: human cytomegalovirus immediate early enhancer
    381..584     +  promoter       CMV promoter: human cytomegalovirus (CMV) immediate early promoter
    580..613     +  LTR            5' LTR (truncated) (fragment): truncated 5' long terminal repeat (LTR) from HIV-1
    629..647     +  promoter       T7 promoter: promoter for bacteriophage T7 RNA polymerase
    710..1150    +  CDS            GAL4 DNA binding domain: DNA binding domain of the GAL4 transcriptional activator; Saccharomyces cerevisiae GAL4 (truncated)
   1157..1756    +  CDS            HOXB1 (fragment): HXB1_HUMAN - Also known as HOX2I. Experimental evidence at protein level: Swiss-Prot protein existence level 1. Sequence-specific transcription factor which is part of a developmental regulatory system that provides cells with specific positional identities on the anterior-posterior axis. Acts on the anterior body structures. From Homo sapiens (Human).
   1773..1791    -  promoter       SP6 promoter: promoter for bacteriophage SP6 RNA polymerase
   1817..2041    +  polyA_signal   bGH poly(A) signal: bovine growth hormone polyadenylation signal
   2045..2066    +  promoter       SV40 promoter (fragment): SV40 enhancer and early promoter
   2087..2515    +  rep_origin     f1 ori (sequence partly withheld): f1 bacteriophage origin of replication; arrow indicates direction of (+) strand synthesis
   2529..2858    +  promoter       SV40 promoter: SV40 enhancer and early promoter
   2925..3716    +  CDS            neo: KKA2_KLEPN - Also known as kan, nptII. Experimental evidence at protein level: Swiss-Prot protein existence level 1. Resistance to kanamycin, neomycin, paromomycin, ribostamycin, butirosin and gentamicin B. From Klebsiella pneumoniae.
   3740..3898    +  CDS            ble (fragment): BLE_KLEPN - Experimental evidence at protein level: Swiss-Prot protein existence level 1. Binding protein with a strong affinity to the bleomycin family of antibiotics. Binds to CL990; an antimitotic-antibiotic compound. From Klebsiella pneumoniae.
   3893..4014    +  polyA_signal   SV40 poly(A) signal: SV40 polyadenylation signal
   4087..4103    -  protein_bind   lac operator: The lac repressor binds to the lac operator to inhibit transcription in E. coli. This inhibition can be relieved by adding lactose or isopropyl-β-D-thiogalactopyranoside (IPTG). lac repressor encoded by lacI
   4111..4141    -  promoter       lac promoter: promoter for the E. coli lac operon
   4156..4177    -  protein_bind   CAP binding site: CAP binding activates transcription in the presence of cAMP. E. coli catabolite activator protein
   4190..4282    -  CDS            lacI (fragment): lac repressor; lacI; The lac repressor binds to the lac operator to inhibit transcription in E. coli. This inhibition can be relieved by adding lactose or isopropyl-β-D-thiogalactopyranoside (IPTG).
   4465..5053    -  rep_origin     ori: high-copy-number ColE1/pMB1/pBR322/pUC origin of replication
   5224..6084    -  CDS            AmpR: β-lactamase; bla; confers resistance to ampicillin, carbenicillin, and related antibiotics
   6085..6189    -  promoter       AmpR promoter: bla
   6248..6300    -  misc_feature   bom (fragment): basis of mobility region from pBR322
