[The description below was written by a language model from this plasmid's Addgene catalogue record and pLannotate feature annotations shown in this document.]
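Description:
pGAL4-DBD-HOXB1-AroLITE_A is a 6.5 kb mammalian expression plasmid built on the pGAL4-DBD-MCS backbone, designed to overexpress a fusion of the yeast GAL4 DNA-binding domain with a variant portion of human HOXB1. It is propagated in E. coli as a high-copy plasmid through a ColE1/pUC-type origin and selected with ampicillin via the β-lactamase gene. An f1 origin is also present, along with residual lac promoter/operator and bom fragments that are typical carry-over from the cloning backbone. For mammalian cells, an SV40 early promoter drives a neomycin phosphotransferase gene followed by an SV40 polyadenylation signal, which can provide G418 selection. A short bleomycin-resistance fragment annotated after it appears to be a remnant rather than a functional marker.

The expression cassette uses the CMV immediate early enhancer and promoter, followed by a T7 promoter, the GAL4 DNA-binding domain coding sequence, and, almost immediately downstream, a roughly 600 bp HOXB1 segment inserted by Gibson cloning. It is terminated by the bovine growth hormone polyadenylation signal, with a reverse-oriented SP6 promoter flanking the insert. The feature table annotates the HOXB1 region only as a fragment, so the insert is not the full-length protein. The record does not define what the "AroLITE A" designation changes in the sequence. Fusions of this type tether a candidate regulatory region to GAL4 binding sites (UAS), so its transcriptional activity can be measured with a co-transfected UAS-driven reporter. This fits the associated study of activity and specificity in human transcription factors, although the record's stated purpose is simply overexpression of the fusion.
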