Addgene plasmid #215590: pGAL4-DBD-HOXB1-AroLITE_A
Purpose: For overexpression of Gal4-DBD HOXB1 AroLITE A
Depositing lab: Denes Hnisz. Depositing organization: Max Planck Institute for Molecular Genetics. Publication: An activity-specificity trade-off encoded in human transcription factors. Naderi J, Magalhaes AP, Kibar G, Stik G, Zhang Y, Mackowiak SD, Wieler HM, Rossi F, Buschow R, Christou-Kent M, Alcoverro-Bertran M, Graf T, Vingron M, Hnisz D. Nat Cell Biol. 2024 Aug;26(8):1309-1321. doi: 10.1038/s41556-024-01411-0. Epub 2024 Jul 5. PubMed 38969762.
Backbone
  Vector backbone: pGAL4-DBD-MCS
  Vector type: Mammalian Expression
Growth in bacteria
  Bacterial resistance: Ampicillin, 100 μg/mL
  Growth temperature: 37°C
  Growth strain: DH5alpha
  Copy number: High Copy
Gene/Insert
  Gene/Insert name: HOXB1 AroLITE A
  Species: H. sapiens (human)
  Entrez Gene: HOXB1 (a.k.a. HCFP3, HOX2, HOX2I, Hox-2.9)
  Cloning method: Gibson Cloning
Terms and licenses: Academic/Nonprofit Terms; Industry Terms: Not Available to Industry
How to cite: pGAL4-DBD-HOXB1-AroLITE_A was a gift from Denes Hnisz (Addgene plasmid # 215590 ; http://n2t.net/addgene:215590 ; RRID:Addgene_215590)
